>Addgene plasmid #141759 | TFORF0936 | addgene full sequence | sequence record 454913 | Addgene NGS Result
TTAATGTAGTCTTATGCAATACTCTTGTAGTCTTGCAACATGGTAACGATGAGTTAGCAACATGCCTTAC
AAGGAGAGAAAAAGCACCGTGCATGCCGATTGGTGGAAGTAAGGTGGTACGATCGTGCCTTATTAGGAAG
GCAACAGACGGGTCTGACATGGATTGGACGAACCACTGAATTGCCGCATTGCAGAGATATTGTATTTAAG
TGCCTAGCTCGATACATAAACGGGTCTCTCTGGTTAGACCAGATCTGAGCCTGGGAGCTCTCTGGCTAAC
TAGGGAACCCACTGCTTAAGCCTCAATAAAGCTTGCCTTGAGTGCTTCAAGTAGTGTGTGCCCGTCTGTT
GTGTGACTCTGGTAACTAGAGATCCCTCAGACCCTTTTAGTCAGTGTGGAAAATCTCTAGCAGTGGCGCC
CGAACAGGGACTTGAAAGCGAAAGGGAAACCAGAGGAGCTCTCTCGACGCAGGACTCGGCTTGCTGAAGC
GCGCACGGCAAGAGGCGAGGGGCGGCGACTGGTGAGTACGCCAAAAATTTTGACTAGCGGAGGCTAGAAG
GAGAGAGATGGGTGCGAGAGCGTCAGTATTAAGCGGGGGAGAATTAGATCGCGATGGGAAAAAATTCGGT
TAAGGCCAGGGGGAAAGAAAAAATATAAATTAAAACATATAGTATGGGCAAGCAGGGAGCTAGAACGATT
CGCAGTTAATCCTGGCCTGTTAGAAACATCAGAAGGCTGTAGACAAATACTGGGACAGCTACAACCATCC
CTTCAGACAGGATCAGAAGAACTTAGATCATTATATAATACAGTAGCAACCCTCTATTGTGTGCATCAAA
GGATAGAGATAAAAGACACCAAGGAAGCTTTAGACAAGATAGAGGAAGAGCAAAACAAAAGTAAGACCAC
CGCACAGCAAGCGGCCGCTGATCTTCAGACCTGGAGGAGGAGATATGAGGGACAATTGGAGAAGTGAATT
ATATAAATATAAAGTAGTAAAAATTGAACCATTAGGAGTAGCACCCACCAAGGCAAAGAGAAGAGTGGTG
CAGAGAGAAAAAAGAGCAGTGGGAATAGGAGCTTTGTTCCTTGGGTTCTTGGGAGCAGCAGGAAGCACTA
TGGGCGCAGCGTCAATGACGCTGACGGTACAGGCCAGACAATTATTGTCTGGTATAGTGCAGCAGCAGAA
CAATTTGCTGAGGGCTATTGAGGCGCAACAGCATCTGTTGCAACTCACAGTCTGGGGCATCAAGCAGCTC
CAGGCAAGAATCCTGGCTGTGGAAAGATACCTAAAGGATCAACAGCTCCTGGGGATTTGGGGTTGCTCTG
GAAAACTCATTTGCACCACTGCTGTGCCTTGGAATGCTAGTTGGAGTAATAAATCTCTGGAACAGATTTG
GAATCACACGACCTGGATGGAGTGGGACAGAGAAATTAACAATTACACAAGCTTAATACACTCCTTAATT
GAAGAATCGCAAAACCAGCAAGAAAAGAATGAACAAGAATTATTGGAATTAGATAAATGGGCAAGTTTGT
GGAATTGGTTTAACATAACAAATTGGCTGTGGTATATAAAATTATTCATAATGATAGTAGGAGGCTTGGT
AGGTTTAAGAATAGTTTTTGCTGTACTTTCTATAGTGAATAGAGTTAGGCAGGGATATTCACCATTATCG
TTTCAGACCCACCTCCCAACCCCGAGGGGACCCATGCATTGCATCTCAATTAGTCAGCAACCAGGTGTGG
AAAGTCCCCAGGCTCCCCAGCAGGCAGAAGTATGCAAAGCATGCGTCTCAATTAGTCAGCAACCATAGTC
CCGCCCCTAACTCCGCCCATCCCGCCCCTAACTCCGCCCAGTTCCGCCCATTCTCCGCCCCATGGCTGAC
TAATTTTTTTTATTTATGCAGAGGCCGAGGCCGCCTCGGCCTCTGAGCTATTCCAGAAGTAGTGAGGAGG
CTTTTTTGGAGGCCTAGGCTTTTGCAAAAAGCTTTCTAGAGGTACCACCGGAGCTTACCATGACCGAGTA
CAAGCCCACGGTGCGCCTCGCCACCCGCGACGACGTCCCCAGGGCCGTACGCACCCTCGCCGCCGCGTTC
GCCGACTACCCCGCCACGCGCCACACCGTCGATCCGGACCGCCACATCGAGCGGGTCACCGAGCTGCAAG
AACTCTTCCTCACGCGCGTCGGGCTCGACATCGGCAAGGTGTGGGTCGCGGACGACGGCGCCGCCGTGGC
GGTCTGGACCACGCCGGAGAGCGTCGAAGCGGGGGCGGTGTTCGCCGAGATCGGCCCGCGCATGGCCGAG
TTGAGCGGTTCCCGGCTGGCCGCGCAGCAACAGATGGAAGGCCTCCTGGCGCCGCACCGGCCCAAGGAGC
CCGCGTGGTTCCTGGCCACCGTCGGCGTCTCGCCCGACCACCAGGGCAAGGGTCTGGGCAGCGCCGTCGT
GCTCCCCGGAGTGGAGGCGGCCGAGCGCGCCGGGGTGCCCGCCTTCCTGGAGACCTCCGCGCCCCGCAAC
CTCCCCTTCTACGAGCGGCTCGGCTTCACCGTCACCGCCGACGTCGAGGTGCCCGAAGGACCGCGCACCT
GGTGCATGACCCGCAAGCCCGGTGCCAGTTAACGAATTCTAGATCTTGAGACAAATGGCAGTATTCATCC
ACAATTTTAAAAGAAAAGGGGGGATTGGGGGGTACAGTGCAGGGGAAAGAATAGTAGACATAATAGCAAC
AGACATACAAACTAAAGAATTACAAAAACAAATTACAAAAATTCAAAATTTTCGGGTTTATTACAGGGAC
AGCAGAGATCCACTTTGGCGCCGGCTCGAGGCCTGCAGGTGCAAAGATGGATAAAGTTTTAAACAGAGAG
GAATCTTTGCAGCTAATGGACCTTCTAGGTCTTGAAAGGAGTGGGAATTGGCTCCGGTGCCCGTCAGTGG
GCAGAGCGCACATCGCCCACAGTCCCCGAGAAGTTGGGGGGAGGGGTCGGCAATTGAACCGGTGCCTAGA
GAAGGTGGCGCGGGGTAAACTGGGAAAGTGATGTCGTGTACTGGCTCCGCCTTTTTCCCGAGGGTGGGGG
AGAACCGTATATAAGTGCAGTAGTCGCCGTGAACGTTCTTTTTCGCAACGGGTTTGCCGCCAGAACACAG
GTAAGTGCCGTGTGTGGTTCCCGCGGGCCTGGCCTCTTTACGGGTTATGGCCCTTGCGTGCCTTGAATTA
CTTCCACCTGGCTGCAGTACGTGATTCTTGATCCCGAGCTTCGGGTTGGAAGTGGGTGGGAGAGTTCGAG
GCCTTGCGCTTAAGGAGCCCCTTCGCCTCGTGCTTGAGTTGAGGCCTGGCCTGGGCGCTGGGGCCGCCGC
GTGCGAATCTGGTGGCACCTTCGCGCCTGTCTCGCTGCTTTCGATAAGTCTCTAGCCATTTAAAATTTTT
GATGACCTGCTGCGACGCTTTTTTTCTGGCAAGATAGTCTTGTAAATGCGGGCCAAGATCTGCACACTGG
TATTTCGGTTTTTGGGGCCGCGGGCGGCGACGGGGCCCGTGCGTCCCAGCGCACATGTTCGGCGAGGCGG
GGCCTGCGAGCGCGGCCACCGAGAATCGGACGGGGGTAGTCTCAAGCTGGCCGGCCTGCTCTGGTGCCTG
GCCTCGCGCCGCCGTGTATCGCCCCGCCCTGGGCGGCAAGGCTGGCCCGGTCGGCACCAGTTGCGTGAGC
GGAAAGATGGCCGCTTCCCGGCCCTGCTGCAGGGAGCTCAAAATGGAGGACGCGGCGCTCGGGAGAGCGG
GCGGGTGAGTCACCCACACAAAGGAAAAGGGCCTTTCCGTCCTCAGCCGTCGCTTCATGTGACTCCACGG
AGTACCGGGCGCCGTCCAGGCACCTCGATTAGTTCTCGAGCTTTTGGAGTACGTCGTCTTTAGGTTGGGG
GGAGGGGTTTTATGCGATGGAGTTTCCCCACACTGAGTGGGTGGAGACTGAAGTTAGGCCAGCTTGGCAC
TTGATGTAATTCTCCTTGGAATTTGCCCTTTTTGAGTTTGGATCTTGGTTCATTCTCAAGCCTCAGACAG
TGGTTCAAAGTTTTTTTCTTCCATTTCAGGTGTCGTGAGGCTAGCACCGCCACCATGTCTGTGGCTTTCG
CGGCCCCGAGGCAGCGAGGCAAGGGGGAGATCACTCCCGCTGCGATTCAGAAGATGTTGGATGACAATAA
CCATCTTATTCAGTGTATAATGGACTCTCAGAATAAAGGAAAGACCTCAGAGTGTTCTCAGTATCAGCAG
ATGTTGCACACAAACTTGGTATACCTTGCTACAATAGCAGATTCTAATCAAAATATGCAGTCTCTTTTAC
CAGCACCACCCACACAGAATATGCCTATGGGTCCTGGAGGGATGAATCAGAGCGGCCCTCCCCCACCTCC
ACGCTCTCACAACATGCCTTCAGATGGAATGGTAGGTGGGGGTCCTCCTGCACCGCACATGCAGAACCAG
ATGAACGGCCAGATGCCTGGGCCTAACCATATGCCTATGCAGGGACCTGGACCCAATCAACTCAATATGA
CAAACAGTTCCATGAATATGCCTTCAAGTAGCCATGGATCCATGGGAGGTTACAACCATTCTGTGCCATC
ATCACAGAGCATGCCAGTACAGAATCAGATGACAATGAGTCAGGGACAACCAATGGGAAACTATGGTCCC
AGACCAAATATGAGTATGCAGCCAAACCAAGGTCCAATGATGCATCAGCAGCCTCCTTCTCAGCAATACA
ATATGCCACAGGGAGGCGGACAGCATTACCAAGGACAGCAGCCACCTATGGGAATGATGGGTCAAGTTAA
CCAAGGCAATCATATGATGGGTCAGAGACAGATTCCTCCCTATAGACCTCCTCAACAGGGCCCACCACAG
CAGTACTCAGGCCAGGAAGACTATTACGGGGACCAATACAGTCATGGTGGACAAGGTCCTCCAGAAGGCA
TGAACCAGCAATATTACCCTGATGGAAATTCACAGTATGGCCAACAGCAAGATGCATACCAGGGACCACC
TCCACAACAGGGATATCCACCCCAGCAGCAGCAGTACCCAGGGCAGCAAGGTTACCCAGGACAGCAGCAG
GGCTACGGTCCTTCACAGGGTGGTCCAGGTCCTCAGTATCCTAACTACCCACAGGGACAAGGTCAGCAGT
ATGGAGGATATAGACCAACACAGCCTGGACCACCACAGCCACCCCAGCAGAGGCCTTATGGATATGACCA
GGGACAGTATGGAAATTACCAGCAGTAGTAATGAACTAGTCCGTAACTTGAAAGTATTTCGATTTCTTGG
CTTTATATATCTTGTGGAAAGGACGATAATCGGCGTTTCCAGCGAACGGGACGCGTTAAGTCGACAATCA
ACCTCTGGATTACAAAATTTGTGAAAGATTGACTGGTATTCTTAACTATGTTGCTCCTTTTACGCTATGT
GGATACGCTGCTTTAATGCCTTTGTATCATGCTATTGCTTCCCGTATGGCTTTCATTTTCTCCTCCTTGT
ATAAATCCTGGTTGCTGTCTCTTTATGAGGAGTTGTGGCCCGTTGTCAGGCAACGTGGCGTGGTGTGCAC
TGTGTTTGCTGACGCAACCCCCACTGGTTGGGGCATTGCCACCACCTGTCAGCTCCTTTCCGGGACTTTC
GCTTTCCCCCTCCCTATTGCCACGGCGGAACTCATCGCCGCCTGCCTTGCCCGCTGCTGGACAGGGGCTC
GGCTGTTGGGCACTGACAATTCCGTGGTGTTGTCGGGGAAATCATCGTCCTTTCCTTGGCTGCTCGCCTG
TGTTGCCACCTGGATTCTGCGCGGGACGTCCTTCTGCTACGTCCCTTCGGCCCTCAATCCAGCGGACCTT
CCTTCCCGCGGCCTGCTGCCGGCTCTGCGGCCTCTTCCGCGTCTTCGCCTTCGCCCTCAGACGAGTCGGA
TCTCCCTTTGGGCCGCCTCCCCGCGTCGACTTTAAGACCAATGACTTACAAGGCAGCTGTAGATCTTAGC
CACTTTTTAAAAGAAAAGGGGGGACTGGAAGGGCTAATTCACTCCCAACGAAGACAAGATCTGCTTTTTG
CTTGTACTGGGTCTCTCTGGTTAGACCAGATCTGAGCCTGGGAGCTCTCTGGCTAACTAGGGAACCCACT
GCTTAAGCCTCAATAAAGCTTGCCTTGAGTGCTTCAAGTAGTGTGTGCCCGTCTGTTGTGTGACTCTGGT
AACTAGAGATCCCTCAGACCCTTTTAGTCAGTGTGGAAAATCTCTAGCAGTACGTATAGTAGTTCATGTC
ATCTTATTATTCAGTATTTATAACTTGCAAAGAAATGAATATCAGAGAGTGAGAGGAACTTGTTTATTGC
AGCTTATAATGGTTACAAATAAAGCAATAGCATCACAAATTTCACAAATAAAGCATTTTTTTCACTGCAT
TCTAGTTGTGGTTTGTCCAAACTCATCAATGTATCTTATCATGTCTGGCTCTAGCTATCCCGCCCCTAAC
TCCGCCCATCCCGCCCCTAACTCCGCCCAGTTCCGCCCATTCTCCGCCCCATGGCTGACTAATTTTTTTT
ATTTATGCAGAGGCCGAGGCCGCCTCGGCCTCTGAGCTATTCCAGAAGTAGTGAGGAGGCTTTTTTGGAG
GCCTAGGGACGTACCCAATTCGCCCTATAGTGAGTCGTATTACGCGCGCTCACTGGCCGTCGTTTTACAA
CGTCGTGACTGGGAAAACCCTGGCGTTACCCAACTTAATCGCCTTGCAGCACATCCCCCTTTCGCCAGCT
GGCGTAATAGCGAAGAGGCCCGCACCGATCGCCCTTCCCAACAGTTGCGCAGCCTGAATGGCGAATGGG
[124 nt withheld, positions 6860-6983]
C
[91 nt withheld, positions 6985-7075]
A
[49 nt withheld, positions 7077-7125]
CCTTTGACGTTGGAGTCCACGTTCTTT
[37 nt withheld, positions 7153-7189]
ACCCTATCTCGGTCTATTCTTTTGATTTATAAGGGATTTTGCCGATTTCGGCCTATTGGTTAAAAAATGA
GCTGATTTAACAAAAATTTAACGCGAATTTTAACAAAATATTAACGCTTACAATTTAGGTGGCACTTTTC
GGGGAAATGTGCGCGGAACCCCTATTTGTTTATTTTTCTAAATACATTCAAATATGTATCCGCTCATGAG
ACAATAACCCTGATAAATGCTTCAATAATATTGAAAAAGGAAGAGTATGAGTATTCAACATTTCCGTGTC
GCCCTTATTCCCTTTTTTGCGGCATTTTGCCTTCCTGTTTTTGCTCACCCAGAAACGCTGGTGAAAGTAA
AAGATGCTGAAGATCAGTTGGGTGCACGAGTGGGTTACATCGAACTGGATCTCAACAGCGGTAAGATCCT
TGAGAGTTTTCGCCCCGAAGAACGTTTTCCAATGATGAGCACTTTTAAAGTTCTGCTATGTGGCGCGGTA
TTATCCCGTATTGACGCCGGGCAAGAGCAACTCGGTCGCCGCATACACTATTCTCAGAATGACTTGGTTG
AGTACTCACCAGTCACAGAAAAGCATCTTACGGATGGCATGACAGTAAGAGAATTATGCAGTGCTGCCAT
AACCATGAGTGATAACACTGCGGCCAACTTACTTCTGACAACGATCGGAGGACCGAAGGAGCTAACCGCT
TTTTTGCACAACATGGGGGATCATGTAACTCGCCTTGATCGTTGGGAACCGGAGCTGAATGAAGCCATAC
CAAACGACGAGCGTGACACCACGATGCCTGTAGCAATGGCAACAACGTTGCGCAAACTATTAACTGGCGA
ACTACTTACTCTAGCTTCCCGGCAACAATTAATAGACTGGATGGAGGCGGATAAAGTTGCAGGACCACTT
CTGCGCTCGGCCCTTCCGGCTGGCTGGTTTATTGCTGATAAATCTGGAGCCGGTGAGCGTGGGTCTCGCG
GTATCATTGCAGCACTGGGGCCAGATGGTAAGCCCTCCCGTATCGTAGTTATCTACACGACGGGGAGTCA
GGCAACTATGGATGAACGAAATAGACAGATCGCTGAGATAGGTGCCTCACTGATTAAGCATTGGTAACTG
TCAGACCAAGTTTACTCATATATACTTTAGATTGATTTAAAACTTCATTTTTAATTTAAAAGGATCTAGG
TGAAGATCCTTTTTGATAATCTCATGACCAAAATCCCTTAACGTGAGTTTTCGTTCCACTGAGCGTCAGA
CCCCGTAGAAAAGATCAAAGGATCTTCTTGAGATCCTTTTTTTCTGCGCGTAATCTGCTGCTTGCAAACA
AAAAAACCACCGCTACCAGCGGTGGTTTGTTTGCCGGATCAAGAGCTACCAACTCTTTTTCCGAAGGTAA
CTGGCTTCAGCAGAGCGCAGATACCAAATACTGTTCTTCTAGTGTAGCCGTAGTTAGGCCACCACTTCAA
GAACTCTGTAGCACCGCCTACATACCTCGCTCTGCTAATCCTGTTACCAGTGGCTGCTGCCAGTGGCGAT
AAGTCGTGTCTTACCGGGTTGGACTCAAGACGATAGTTACCGGATAAGGCGCAGCGGTCGGGCTGAACGG
GGGGTTCGTGCACACAGCCCAGCTTGGAGCGAACGACCTACACCGAACTGAGATACCTACAGCGTGAGCT
ATGAGAAAGCGCCACGCTTCCCGAAGGGAGAAAGGCGGACAGGTATCCGGTAAGCGGCAGGGTCGGAACA
GGAGAGCGCACGAGGGAGCTTCCAGGGGGAAACGCCTGGTATCTTTATAGTCCTGTCGGGTTTCGCCACC
TCTGACTTGAGCGTCGATTTTTGTGATGCTCGTCAGGGGGGCGGAGCCTATGGAAAAACGCCAGCAACGC
GGCCTTTTTACGGTTCCTGGCCTTTTGCTGGCCTTTTGCTCACATGTTCTTTCCTGCGTTATCCCCTGAT
TCTGTGGATAACCGTATTACCGCCTTTGAGTGAGCTGATACCGCTCGCCGCAGCCGAACGACCGAGCGCA
GCGAGTCAGTGAGCGAGGAAGCGGAAGAGCGCCCAATACGCAAACCGCCTCTCCCCGCGCGTTGGCCGAT
TCATTAATGCAGCTGGCACGACAGGTTTCCCGACTGGAAAGCGGGCAGTGAGCGCAACGCAATTAATGTG
AGTTAGCTCACTCATTAGGCACCCCAGGCTTTACACTTTATGCTTCCGGCTCGTATGTTGTGTGGAATTG
TGAGCGGATAACAATTTCACACAGGAAACAGCTATGACCATGATTACGCCAAGCGCGCAATTAACCCTCA
CTAAAGGGAACAAAAGCTGGAGCTGCAAGC
Features (pLannotate 1.2.2; 31 found; start..end, strand, type, name):
      5..231     +  promoter       RSV promoter: Rous sarcoma virus enhancer/promoter
    232..412     +  LTR            5' LTR (truncated): truncated 5' long terminal repeat (LTR) from HIV-1
    459..584     +  misc_feature   HIV-1 Ψ: packaging signal of human immunodeficiency virus type 1
    568..931     +  CDS            HIV-1 gag (fragment): gag protein from human immunodeficiency virus 1; gag
   1077..1310    +  misc_feature   RRE: The Rev response element (RRE) of HIV-1 allows for Rev-dependent mRNA export from the nucleus to the cytoplasm.
   1687..1713    +  CDS            Rev (fragment): human immunodeficiency virus 1 (HIV-1) Rev protein; rev; enhances nuclear export of unspliced and incompletely spliced viral mRNAs
   1720..1743    +  promoter       SV40 promoter (fragment): SV40 early promoter
   1744..1815    +  promoter       SV40 promoter (fragment): SV40 enhancer and early promoter
   1839..1974    +  rep_origin     SV40 ori: SV40 origin of replication
   2020..2616    +  CDS            PuroR (fragment): puromycin N-acetyltransferase; pac from Streptomyces; confers resistance to puromycin
   2665..2782    +  misc_feature   cPPT/CTS: central polypurine tract and central termination sequence of HIV-1
   2847..2913    +  CDS            small t antigen (fragment): SV40 (simian virus 40) small t antigen
   2920..4098    +  promoter       EF-1α promoter: strong constitutive promoter for human elongation factor EF-1α
   4115..5275    +  CDS            SS18 (fragment): SSXT_HUMAN - Also known as SSXT, SYT. Experimental evidence at protein level: Swiss-Prot protein existence level 1. Appears to function synergistically with RBM14 as a transcriptional coactivator. Isoform 1 and isoform 2 function in nuclear receptor coactivation. Isoform 1 and isoform 2 function in general transcriptional coactivation. Component of SWI/SNF chromatin remodeling subcomplex GBAF that carries out key enzymatic activities, changing chromatin structure by altering DNA-histone contacts within a nucleosome in an ATP-dependent manner (PubMed:29374058). From Homo sapiens (Human).
   5291..5344    +  promoter       U6 promoter (fragment): RNA polymerase III promoter for human U6 snRNA
   5386..5974    +  misc_feature   WPRE: woodchuck hepatitis virus posttranscriptional regulatory element
   6025..6044    +  misc_feature   cPPT/CTS (fragment): central polypurine tract and central termination sequence of HIV-1
   6046..6279    +  LTR            3' LTR (ΔU3): self-inactivating 3' long terminal repeat (LTR) from HIV-1
   6357..6478    +  polyA_signal   SV40 poly(A) signal: SV40 polyadenylation signal
   6518..6653    +  rep_origin     SV40 ori: SV40 origin of replication
   6674..6692    -  promoter       T7 promoter: promoter for bacteriophage T7 RNA polymerase
   6700..6855    +  CDS            lacZα (fragment): LacZα fragment of β-galactosidase; lacZ fragment
   6860..7288    +  rep_origin     f1 ori (sequence partly withheld): f1 bacteriophage origin of replication; arrow indicates direction of (+) strand synthesis
   7341..7445    +  promoter       AmpR promoter: bla
   7446..8306    +  CDS            AmpR: β-lactamase; bla; confers resistance to ampicillin, carbenicillin, and related antibiotics
   8477..9065    +  rep_origin     ori: high-copy-number ColE1/pMB1/pBR322/pUC origin of replication
   9248..9340    +  CDS            lacI (fragment): lac repressor; lacI; The lac repressor binds to the lac operator to inhibit transcription in E. coli. This inhibition can be relieved by adding lactose or isopropyl-β-D-thiogalactopyranoside (IPTG).
   9353..9374    +  protein_bind   CAP binding site: CAP binding activates transcription in the presence of cAMP. E. coli catabolite activator protein
   9389..9419    +  promoter       lac promoter: promoter for the E. coli lac operon
   9427..9443    +  protein_bind   lac operator: The lac repressor binds to the lac operator to inhibit transcription in E. coli. This inhibition can be relieved by adding lactose or isopropyl-β-D-thiogalactopyranoside (IPTG). lac repressor encoded by lacI
   9488..9506    +  promoter       T3 promoter: promoter for bacteriophage T3 RNA polymerase
