[The description below was written by a language model from this plasmid's Addgene catalogue record and pLannotate feature annotations shown in this document.]
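Description:
TFORF0936 is a third-generation-style, self-inactivating lentiviral expression plasmid built on the pLX_TRC317 backbone and carrying the human SS18 open reading frame (also known as SSXT or SYT). It belongs to a large barcoded collection of transcription factor ORFs. It is maintained in E. coli through a high-copy ColE1/pUC-type origin and ampicillin resistance (β-lactamase). An f1 origin and remnants of a lac/lacZα cloning region flanked by T3 and T7 promoters are also present in the bacterial backbone. The depositor notes that the plasmid can recombine, as is common for LTR-containing vectors.

The viral genome is transcribed from an RSV promoter fused to a truncated HIV-1 5' LTR. It includes the Ψ packaging signal with a gag fragment, the Rev response element for nuclear export of the unspliced RNA, a cPPT/CTS, and a ΔU3 3' LTR followed by an SV40 polyadenylation signal. Two expression units lie between the LTRs. An SV40 early promoter drives puromycin N-acetyltransferase for selection of transduced mammalian cells. A full-length EF-1α promoter drives the SS18 coding sequence, with a downstream WPRE to enhance transcript stability and expression. SS18 is annotated as a transcriptional coactivator and a component of the GBAF SWI/SNF chromatin remodeling subcomplex.

According to the record, each ORF in this series is paired with a unique 24-bp barcode, although the feature table does not annotate its position. The barcode allows the overexpressed factor to be identified in pooled screens, such as those testing transcription factors for their ability to direct cell differentiation.
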