Addgene plasmid #141759: TFORF0936
Purpose: Lentiviral vector for overexpressing transcription factor ORFs with unique 24-bp barcodes. Barcodes facilitate identification of transcription factors in pooled screens.
Depositing lab: Feng Zhang. Depositing organization: Broad Institute. Publication: A transcription factor atlas of directed differentiation. Joung J, Ma S, Tay T, Geiger-Schuller KR, Kirchgatterer PC, Verdine VK, Guo B, Arias-Garcia MA, Allen WE, Singh A, Kuksenko O, Abudayyeh OO, Gootenberg JS, Fu Z, Macrae RK, Buenrostro JD, Regev A, Zhang F. Cell. 2023 Jan 5;186(1):209-229.e26. doi: 10.1016/j.cell.2022.11.026. PubMed 36608654.
Backbone
  Vector backbone: pLX_TRC317
  Backbone manufacturer: Broad Institute Genetic Perturbation Platform
  Backbone size w/o insert (bp): 8264
  Vector type: Mammalian Expression, Lentiviral
  Selectable markers: Puromycin
Growth in bacteria
  Bacterial resistance: Ampicillin, 100 μg/mL
  Growth temperature: 30°C
  Growth strain: NEB Stable
  Copy number: High Copy
Gene/Insert
  Gene/Insert name: SS18
  Species: H. sapiens (human)
  Insert size (bp): 1265
  Entrez Gene: SS18 (a.k.a. SMARCL1, SSXT, SYT)
  Promoter: EF1a
  Cloning method: Unknown
  Sequencing primers: 5′ GGGTGGAGACTGAAGTTAGGCCAG; 3′ CACATAGCGTAAAAGGAGCAACATAG
Terms and licenses: Academic/Nonprofit Terms; Industry Terms: Not Available to Industry
Depositor comments: NM_005637,ENST00000269137 . The transcription factor ORF portion of this plasmid was synthesized by Genewiz. Please test multiple small colonies in case of plasmid recombination. To make this collection available in a timely manner, a portion of this collection was not fully sequenced by Addgene. If an Addgene verified full plasmid sequence is not available, please contact us prior to placing an order to request the full sequence.
How to cite: TFORF0936 was a gift from Feng Zhang (Addgene plasmid # 141759 ; http://n2t.net/addgene:141759 ; RRID:Addgene_141759)
