>Addgene plasmid #141759 | TFORF0936 | depositor partial sequence | sequence record 277414 | Insert
ACCGCCACCATGTCTGTGGCTTTCGCGGCCCCGAGGCAGCGAGGCAAGGGGGAGATCACTCCCGCTGCGA
TTCAGAAGATGTTGGATGACAATAACCATCTTATTCAGTGTATAATGGACTCTCAGAATAAAGGAAAGAC
CTCAGAGTGTTCTCAGTATCAGCAGATGTTGCACACAAACTTGGTATACCTTGCTACAATAGCAGATTCT
AATCAAAATATGCAGTCTCTTTTACCAGCACCACCCACACAGAATATGCCTATGGGTCCTGGAGGGATGA
ATCAGAGCGGCCCTCCCCCACCTCCACGCTCTCACAACATGCCTTCAGATGGAATGGTAGGTGGGGGTCC
TCCTGCACCGCACATGCAGAACCAGATGAACGGCCAGATGCCTGGGCCTAACCATATGCCTATGCAGGGA
CCTGGACCCAATCAACTCAATATGACAAACAGTTCCATGAATATGCCTTCAAGTAGCCATGGATCCATGG
GAGGTTACAACCATTCTGTGCCATCATCACAGAGCATGCCAGTACAGAATCAGATGACAATGAGTCAGGG
ACAACCAATGGGAAACTATGGTCCCAGACCAAATATGAGTATGCAGCCAAACCAAGGTCCAATGATGCAT
CAGCAGCCTCCTTCTCAGCAATACAATATGCCACAGGGAGGCGGACAGCATTACCAAGGACAGCAGCCAC
CTATGGGAATGATGGGTCAAGTTAACCAAGGCAATCATATGATGGGTCAGAGACAGATTCCTCCCTATAG
ACCTCCTCAACAGGGCCCACCACAGCAGTACTCAGGCCAGGAAGACTATTACGGGGACCAATACAGTCAT
GGTGGACAAGGTCCTCCAGAAGGCATGAACCAGCAATATTACCCTGATGGAAATTCACAGTATGGCCAAC
AGCAAGATGCATACCAGGGACCACCTCCACAACAGGGATATCCACCCCAGCAGCAGCAGTACCCAGGGCA
GCAAGGTTACCCAGGACAGCAGCAGGGCTACGGTCCTTCACAGGGTGGTCCAGGTCCTCAGTATCCTAAC
TACCCACAGGGACAAGGTCAGCAGTATGGAGGATATAGACCAACACAGCCTGGACCACCACAGCCACCCC
AGCAGAGGCCTTATGGATATGACCAGGGACAGTATGGAAATTACCAGCAGTAGTAATGAACTAGTCCGTA
ACTTGAAAGTATTTCGATTTCTTGGCTTTATATATCTTGTGGAAAGGACGATAATCGGCGTTTCCAGCGA
ACGGG
