>Addgene plasmid #141759 | TFORF0936 | depositor partial sequence | sequence record 277415 | Barcode
TAATCGGCGTTTCCAGCGAACGGG
